Addgene plasmid #25266: HDGF2
Purpose: Bacterial expression for structure determination; may not be full ORF
Depositing lab: Cheryl Arrowsmith. Depositing organization: University of Toronto.
Backbone
  Vector backbone: pET28-MHL
  Backbone manufacturer: SGC
  Backbone size w/o insert (bp): 7325
  Vector type: Bacterial Expression
Growth in bacteria
  Bacterial resistance: Kanamycin, 50 μg/mL
  Growth temperature: 37°C
  Growth strain: DH5alpha
  Copy number: Low Copy
Gene/Insert
  Gene/Insert name: HDGF2_01 (alt names: PDB: 3EAE, 3QJ6; hepatoma-derived growth factor-related protein 2, PWWP domain; HDGF2)
  Species: H. sapiens (human)
  Insert size (bp): 279
  Entrez Gene: HDGFL2 (a.k.a. HDGF-2, HDGF2, HDGFRP2, HRP-2, HRP2)
  Tag / fusion protein: His (N terminal on insert)
  Cloning method: Restriction Enzyme
  Sequencing primers: 5′ T7; 3′ T7-term
Terms and licenses: Academic/Nonprofit Terms; Industry Terms: Not Available to Industry
How to cite: HDGF2 was a gift from Cheryl Arrowsmith (Addgene plasmid # 25266 ; http://n2t.net/addgene:25266 ; RRID:Addgene_25266)
