[The description below was written by a language model from this plasmid's Addgene catalogue record.]
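Description:
HDGF2 is a bacterial expression plasmid built on the pET28-MHL backbone, a pET28-derived vector from a structural genomics programme, with a recorded backbone size of 7325 bp before insertion. It is maintained in E. coli under kanamycin selection and is catalogued as low copy. No feature table accompanies the record, so the origin of replication and the promoter are not explicitly stated. However, the listed sequencing primers (T7 forward and T7 terminator reverse) indicate that the insert lies between a T7 promoter and T7 terminator, as is usual for pET-family vectors. In that arrangement, transcription depends on T7 RNA polymerase supplied by an appropriate expression host.

The payload is a 279 bp human fragment, HDGF2_01, taken from HDGFL2 (hepatoma-derived growth factor-related protein 2, also known as HRP-2). It corresponds to the PWWP domain rather than the whole protein, and the record itself cautions that the insert may not be the full open reading frame. The fragment was introduced by restriction enzyme cloning and carries an N-terminal His tag, which allows the recombinant domain to be purified by immobilised metal affinity chromatography. The record does not say whether a protease cleavage site separates the tag from the domain.

The stated purpose is bacterial production of protein for structure determination, and the alternative names link this construct to two deposited structures of the PWWP domain. It is therefore suited to producing this isolated domain for crystallography and for related biophysical or binding studies, rather than for functional work on full-length HDGFL2.
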