>Addgene plasmid #25266 | HDGF2 | depositor partial sequence | sequence record 11740 | Author sequence
ATGCCACACGCCTTCAAGCCCGGGGACTTGGTGTTCGCTAAGATGAAGGGCTACCCTCACTGGCCTGCCA
GGATCGACGACATCGCGGATGGCGCCGTGAAGCCCCCACCCAACAAGTACCCCATCTTTTTCTTTGGCAC
ACACGAAACAGCCTTCCTGGGACCCAAGGACCTGTTCCCCTACGACAAATGTAAAGACAAGTACGGGAAG
CCCAACAAGAGGAAAGGCTTCAATGAAGGGCTGTGGGAGATCCAGAACAACCCCCACGCCAGCTACAGC
