>Addgene plasmid #25266 | HDGF2 | addgene partial sequence | sequence record 31346 | 25266 with T7
GAATTCCCTCTGAATATTTTGTTTACTTTAGAAGGAGATATACCATGCATCATCATCATCATCACAGCAG
CGGCAGAGAAAACTTGTATTTCCAGGGCATGCCACACGCCTTCAAGCCCGGGGACTTGGTGTTCGCTAAG
ATGAAGGGCTACCCTCACTGGCCTGCCAGGATCGACGACATCGCGGATGGCGCCGTGAAGCCCCCACCCA
ACAAGTACCCCATCTTTTTCTTTGGCACACACGAAACAGCCTTCCTGGGACCCAAGGACCTGTTCCCCTA
CGACAAATGTAAAGACAAGTACGGGAAGCCCAACAAGAGGAAAGGCTTCAATGAAGGGCTGTGGGAGATC
CAGAACAACCCCCACGCCAGCTACAGCTGATGACGAAGCTTGCGGCCGCACTCGAGCACCACCACCACCA
CCACTGAGATCCGGCTGCTAACAAAGCCCGAAAGGAAGCTGAGTTGGCTGCTGCCACCGCTGAGCAATAA
CTAGCATAACCCCTTGGGGCCTCTAAACGGGTCTTGAGGGGTTTTTTGCTGAAAGGAGGAACTATATCCG
GATTGGCGAATGGG
[124 nt withheld, positions 575-698]
C
[91 nt withheld, positions 700-790]
A
[49 nt withheld, positions 792-840]
CCTTTGACGTTGGAGTCCACGTTCTTTAATAGTGGACTCTTG
